Addgene plasmid #103999: pEB2-DsRed-Express2
Purpose: Plasmid encoding DsRed-Express2
Depositing lab: Philippe Cluzel. Depositing organization: Harvard University. Publication: Systematic characterization of maturation time of fluorescent proteins in living cells. Balleza E, Kim JM, Cluzel P. Nat Methods. 2018 Jan;15(1):47-51. doi: 10.1038/nmeth.4509. Epub 2017 Nov 20. PubMed 29320486.
Backbone
  Vector backbone: pEB2
  Backbone size w/o insert (bp): 3224
  Total vector size (bp): 3902
  Modifications to backbone: See "Notes On Plasmids In This Collection"
  Vector type: Bacterial Expression ; Low copy
Growth in bacteria
  Bacterial resistance: Kanamycin, 50 μg/mL
  Growth temperature: 37°C
  Growth strain: MG1655
  Copy number: Low Copy
Gene/Insert
  Gene/Insert name: DsRed-Express2
  Species: Synthetic
  Insert size (bp): 678
  Mutation: Mutations relative to DsRed (R2D, S4T, K5E, E10P, R17H, T21S, R36K, H41T, N42Q, V44A, K47Q, C117T, K121H, M141L, A145P, D169G, Q188K, I210V, T217A, G219A, L225Q)
  Promoter: proC
  Cloning method: Gibson Cloning
  Sequencing primers: 5′ GCGTATCACGAGGCCCTTTC; 3′ AAAGGGAAAACTGTCCATATGCAC
Terms and licenses: Academic/Nonprofit Terms; Industry Terms: Not Available to Industry
Depositor comments: This FP derives from DsRed. Please see "Notes On Plasmids In This Collection" document for further details and references.
How to cite: pEB2-DsRed-Express2 was a gift from Philippe Cluzel (Addgene plasmid # 103999 ; http://n2t.net/addgene:103999 ; RRID:Addgene_103999)
