[The description below was written by a language model from this plasmid's Addgene catalogue record and pLannotate feature annotations shown in this document.]
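Description:
pEB2-DsRed-Express2 is a low-copy bacterial expression plasmid built on the pEB2 backbone for producing the red fluorescent protein DsRed-Express2 in Escherichia coli; the record lists the wild-type K-12 strain MG1655 as its host. Replication depends on the pSC101 origin together with the adjacent Rep101 (RepA) gene, whose product this origin needs to function, and this pairing accounts for the low copy number. Selection is by kanamycin, conferred by the neo (nptII) aminoglycoside phosphotransferase gene, which is followed by a lambda t0 terminator. A short tnpA fragment annotated next to the resistance gene is most likely a remnant of the Tn5 transposon from which the marker derives, not a functional element. The catalogue gives a total size of about 3.9 kb, and the sequenced record agrees with this to within a few bases.

The payload is a synthetic 678 bp open reading frame encoding DsRed-Express2, a rapidly maturing derivative of Discosoma DsRed. It carries a long series of substitutions relative to the parent protein. According to the catalogue, expression is driven by the proC promoter. This promoter was not picked up in the automated feature table but presumably lies in the unannotated region just upstream of the coding sequence. Downstream sit a small fragment of the pUC multiple cloning site and the rrnB T1 transcription terminator, which isolates the cassette from the replication functions. The insert was introduced by Gibson assembly. The plasmid belongs to a collection of matched constructs that express different fluorescent proteins from the same backbone. The collection was made for a systematic comparison of fluorescent protein maturation times in living cells.
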