Features (pLannotate 1.2.2; 8 found; start..end, strand, type, name):
    171..845     +  CDS            DsRed-Express2: DsRed-Express2 is a basic (constitutively fluorescent) orange fluorescent protein published in 2008, derived from Discosoma sp.. It is reported to be a rapidly-maturing protein.
    856..875     +  misc_feature   MCS (fragment): pUC18/19 multiple cloning site
    886..932     +  terminator     rrnB T1 terminator: transcription terminator T1 from the E. coli rrnB gene
   1105..2055    -  CDS            Rep101: RepA protein needed for replication with the pSC101 origin; rep101
   2103..2325    -  rep_origin     pSC101 ori: low-copy replication origin that requires the Rep101 protein
   2831..2865    -  terminator     lambda t0 terminator: minimal transcription terminator from phage lambda (Scholtissek and Grosse, 1987)
   2909..3700    -  CDS            neo: KKA2_KLEPN - Also known as kan, nptII. Experimental evidence at protein level: Swiss-Prot protein existence level 1. Resistance to kanamycin, neomycin, paromomycin, ribostamycin, butirosin and gentamicin B. From Klebsiella pneumoniae.
   3732..3851    -  CDS            tnpA (fragment): TN5P_ECOLX - Also known as tnp. Experimental evidence at protein level: Swiss-Prot protein existence level 1. Mediates transposition of transposon Tn5 by a 'cut and paste' mechanism. First, the monomeric transposase binds the 19 bp inverted DNA repeats flanking the transposon. Then, dimerization of the DNA- bound transposase creates a synaptic DNA complex. After nicking of the first DNA strand, excision of the transposon proceeds through a series of intermediates. The transposase then mediates the insertion of the transposon at a new site by strand transfer. The activity of the wild- type tran
>Addgene plasmid #103999 | pEB2-DsRed-Express2 | addgene full sequence | sequence record 201140 | Addgene NGS Result
CACAGCTAACACCACGTCGTCCCTATCTGCTGCCCTAGGTCTATGAGTGGTTGCTGGATAACTTTACGGG
CATGCATAAGGCTCGTATGATATATTCAGGGAGACCACAACGGTTTCCCTCTACAAATAATTTTGTTTAA
CTTTTCTAGATTTAAGAAGGAGATATACATATGGACAGCACCGAGAATGTGATTAAACCGTTCATGCGCT
TCAAAGTTCACATGGAGGGTTCGGTTAACGGTCACGAGTTCGAGATCGAAGGCGAAGGCGAGGGCAAGCC
GTATGAAGGCACTCAAACCGCGAAACTGCAAGTGACTAAAGGCGGCCCGCTGCCTTTTGCGTGGGACATC
CTGAGCCCGCAATTTCAGTACGGTTCTAAAGTGTATGTTAAACACCCAGCGGATATCCCGGACTATAAAA
AGCTGTCTTTTCCGGAAGGTTTCAAGTGGGAACGCGTAATGAATTTTGAAGATGGTGGTGTCGTGACCGT
CACTCAGGACTCCTCCCTGCAGGATGGCACCTTCATCTATCACGTTAAATTTATTGGTGTGAATTTTCCA
TCTGATGGCCCGGTGATGCAGAAAAAGACGTTGGGTTGGGAGCCGTCTACCGAACGCCTGTATCCGCGCG
ATGGTGTGCTGAAAGGCGAAATTCATAAAGCGCTGAAACTGAAAGGTGGCGGCCATTATCTGGTGGAATT
TAAAAGCATTTACATGGCCAAGAAACCTGTGAAGCTGCCTGGCTATTACTATGTGGATTCCAAACTGGAC
ATCACCTCTCATAATGAAGATTATACGGTCGTAGAGCAATATGAGCGCGCCGAGGCTCGTCATCATCTGT
TTCAGTAAATGTCCAGACCTGCAGGCATGCAAGCTCTAGAGGCATCAAATAAAACGAAAGGCTCAGTCGA
AAGACTGGGCCTTTCGTTTTATCTGTTGAAATGCACCAAAAACTCGTAAAAGCTCTGATGTATCTATCTT
TTTTACACCGTTTTCATCTGTGCATATGGACAGTTTTCCCTTTGATATCTAACGGTGAACAGTTGTTCTA
CTTTTGTTTGTTAGTCTTGATGCTTCACTGATAGATACAAGAGCCATAAGAACCTCAGATCCTTCCGTAT
TTAGCCAGTATGTTCTCTAGTGTGGTTCGTTGTTTTTGCGTGAGCCATGAGAACGAACCATTGAGATCAT
GCTTACTTTGCATGTCACTCAAAAATTTTGCCTCAAAACTGGTGAGCTGAATTTTTGCAGTTAAAGCATC
GTGTAGTGTTTTTCTTAGTCCGTTACGTAGGTAGGAATCTGATGTAATGGTTGTTGGTATTTTGTCACCA
TTCATTTTTATCTGGTTGTTCTCAAGTTCGGTTACGAGATCCATTTGTCTATCTAGTTCAACTTGGAAAA
TCAACGTATCAGTCGGGCGGCCTCGCTTATCAACCACCAATTTCATATTGCTGTAAGTGTTTAAATCTTT
ACTTATTGGTTTCAAAACCCATTGGTTAAGCCTTTTAAACTCATGGTAGTTATTTTCAAGCATTAACATG
AACTTAAATTCATCAAGGCTAATCTCTATATTTGCCTTGTGAGTTTTCTTTTGTGTTAGTTCTTTTAATA
ACCACTCATAAATCCTCATAGAGTATTTGTTTTCAAAAGACTTAACATGTTCCAGATTATATTTTATGAA
TTTTTTTAACTGGAAAAGATAAGGCAATATCTCTTCACTAAAAACTAATTCTAATTTTTCGCTTGAGAAC
TTGGCATAGTTTGTCCACTGGAAAATCTCAAAGCCTTTAACCAAAGGATTCCTGATTTCCACAGTTCTCG
TCATCAGCTCTCTGGTTGCTTTAGCTAATACACCATAAGCATTTTCCCTACTGATGTTCATCATCTGAGC
GTATTGGTTATAAGTGAACGATACCGTCCGTTCTTTCCTTGTAGGGTTTTCAATCGTGGGGTTGAGTAGT
GCCACACAGCATAAAATTAGCTTGGTTTCATGCTCCGTTAAGTCATAGCGACTAATCGCTAGTTCATTTG
CTTTGAAAACAACTAATTCAGACATACATCTCAATTGGTCTAGGTGATTTTAATCACTATACCAATTGAG
ATGGGCTAGTCAATGATAATTACTAGTCCTTTTCCTTTGAGTTGTGGGTATCTGTAAATTCTGCTAGACC
TTTGCTGGAAAACTTGTAAATTCTGCTAGACCCTCTGTAAATTCCGCTAGACCTTTGTGTGTTTTTTTTG
TTTATATTCAAGTGGTTATAATTTATAGAATAAAGAAAGAATAAAAAAAGATAAAAAGAATAGATCCCAG
CCCTGTGTATAACTCACTACTTTAGTCAGTTCCGCAGTATTACAAAAGGATGTCGCAAACGCTGTTTGCT
CCTCTACAAAACAGACCTTAAAACCCTAAAGGCTTAAGTAGCACCCTCGCAAGCTCGGGCAAATCGCTGA
ATATTCCTTTTGTCTCCGACCATCAGGCACCTGAGTCGCTGTCTTTTTCGTGACATTCAGTTCGCTGCGC
TCACGGCTCTGGCAGTGAATGGGGGTAAATGGCACTACAGGCGCCTTTTATGGATTCATGCAAGGAAACT
ACCCATAATACAAGAAAAGCCCGTCACGGGCTTCTCAGGGCGTTTTATGGCGGGTCTGCTATGTGGTGCT
ATCTGACTTTTTGCTGTTCAGCAGTTCCTGCCCTCTGATTTTCCAGTCTGACCACTTCGGATTATCCCGT
GACAGGTCATTCAGACTGGCTAATGCACCCAGTAAGGCAGCGGTATCATCAACAGGCTTACCCGTCTTAC
TGTCAACCAGACCCGCCAGGATTCTCATGCATAAAAAACGCCCGGCGGCAACCGAGCGTTCTGAATTAAT
TAATCATCGCGACTGCAGAGATCCCAGAGTCCTTATTAGAAGAACTCGTCAAGAAGGCGATAGAAGGCGA
TGCGCTGCGAATCGGGAGCGGCGATACCGTAAAGCACGAGGAAGCGGTCAGCCCATTCGCCGCCAAGCTC
TTCAGCAATATCACGGGTAGCCAACGCTATGTCCTGATAGCGGTCCGCCACACCCAGCCGGCCACAGTCG
ATGAATCCAGAAAAGCGGCCATTTTCCACCATGATATTCGGCAAGCAGGCATCGCCATGGGTCACGACGA
GATCCTCGCCGTCGGGCATGCGCGCCTTGAGCCTGGCGAACAGTTCGGCTGGCGCGAGCCCCTGATGCTC
TTCGTCCAGATCATCCTGATCGACAAGACCGGCTTCCATCCGAGTACGTGCTCGCTCGATGCGATGTTTC
GCTTGGTGGTCGAATGGGCAGGTAGCCGGATCAAGCGTATGCAGCCGCCGCATTGCATCAGCCATGATGG
ATACTTTCTCGGCAGGAGCAAGGTGAGATGACAGGAGATCCTGCCCCGGCACTTCGCCCAATAGCAGCCA
GTCCCTTCCCGCTTCAGTGACAACGTCGAGCACAGCTGCGCAAGGAACGCCCGTCGTGGCCAGCCACGAT
AGCCGCGCTGCCTCGTCCTGCAGTTCATTCAGGGCACCGGACAGGTCGGTCTTGACAAAAAGAACCGGGC
GCCCCTGCGCTGACAGCCGGAACACGGCGGCATCAGAGCAGCCGATTGTCTGTTGTGCCCAGTCATAGCC
GAATAGCCTCTCCACCCAAGCGGCCGGAGAACCTGCGTGCAATCCATCTTGTTCAATCATGCGAAACGAT
CCTCATCCTGTCTCTTGATCAGATCTTGATCCCCTGCGCCATCAGATCCTTGGCGGCAAGAAAGCCATCC
AGTTTACTTTGCAGGGCTTCCCAACCTTACCAGAGGGCGCCCCAGCTGGCAATTCCGACGTCTAAGAAAC
CATTATTATCATGACATTAACCTATAAAAATAGGCGTATCACGAGGCCCTTTCGTCTTCAC
